Addgene plasmid #228265: SJZ4
Purpose: (Empty Backbone) Plasmid backbone
Depositing lab: Zhiping Xie. Depositing organization: Shanghai Jiao Tong University. Publication: Template plasmids optimized for deletion of multiple genes in yeast Saccharomyces cerevisiae. Feng Y-H, Song J-Z, Zhu J, Xie Z. Microbiol Spectr. 2024 Oct 10:e0132024. doi: 10.1128/spectrum.01320-24. PubMed 39387598.
Backbone
  Vector backbone: ClhN-URA3
  Vector type: Bacterial Expression
Growth in bacteria
  Bacterial resistance: Ampicillin, 100 μg/mL
  Growth temperature: 37°C
  Growth strain: DH5alpha
  Copy number: High Copy
Gene/Insert
  Gene/Insert name: None
Terms and licenses: Academic/Nonprofit Terms; Industry Terms: Not Available to Industry
How to cite: SJZ4 was a gift from Zhiping Xie (Addgene plasmid # 228265 ; http://n2t.net/addgene:228265 ; RRID:Addgene_228265)
