[The description below was written by a language model from this plasmid's Addgene catalogue record and pLannotate feature annotations shown in this document.]
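Description:
SJZ4 is a very small (about 1.9 kb) empty bacterial plasmid backbone, deposited as part of a set of template plasmids optimized for deleting multiple genes in the yeast Saccharomyces cerevisiae. The catalogue lists it as a bacterial expression-type vector with no insert, maintained at high copy number in E. coli under ampicillin selection.

The annotated full sequence shows essentially only the minimal elements needed for propagation. These are a high-copy ColE1/pUC-type origin of replication and the β-lactamase gene (AmpR) driven by its native bla promoter, which confers resistance to ampicillin and related antibiotics. The only other recognised features are a bacteriophage SP6 promoter and a T7 promoter. They face each other across a short stretch of roughly 130 nt, an arrangement typical of a cloning region flanked by sites usable for sequencing priming or in vitro transcription, although the record does not describe the intervening sequence.

The vector backbone is recorded as "ClhN-URA3", but no URA3 marker, other yeast selectable marker or yeast replication element is annotated in the sequence. The annotated origin, resistance cassette and promoters already take up most of the plasmid's small size, leaving little room for such a cassette. The name therefore probably reflects the plasmid's lineage rather than its current content, though the record does not say this.

SJZ4 is best understood as a stripped-down scaffold into which marker cassettes can be inserted to build PCR templates for yeast gene deletion. The record itself states its purpose only as a plasmid backbone.
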