Features (pLannotate 1.2.2; 5 found; start..end, strand, type, name):
      7..25      +  promoter       SP6 promoter: promoter for bacteriophage SP6 RNA polymerase
    160..178     -  promoter       T7 promoter: promoter for bacteriophage T7 RNA polymerase
    186..774     -  rep_origin     ori: high-copy-number ColE1/pMB1/pBR322/pUC origin of replication
    945..1805    -  CDS            AmpR: β-lactamase; bla; confers resistance to ampicillin, carbenicillin, and related antibiotics
   1806..1910    -  promoter       AmpR promoter: bla
>Addgene plasmid #228265 | SJZ4 | addgene full sequence | sequence record 454018 | Addgene NGS Result
GACGTCATTTAGGTGACACTATAGAGCGGCCGCCAGCTGAAGCATCGTACGCCGCCGGTCGACGTATTGG
AGACGGCGCAGGATTAATTAATCCTAGGTGAGGCGCGCCTAGGGATAACAGGGTAATGAGCTCGATCCAC
TAGTGGCCTATGCCCGCGGCCTATAGTGAGTCGTATTAGTTAACTTTTCCATAGGCTCCGCCCCCCTGAC
GAGCATCACAAAAATCGACGCTCAAGTCAGAGGTGGCGAAACCCGACAGGACTATAAAGATACCAGGCGT
TTCCCCCTGGAAGCTCCCTCGTGCGCTCTCCTGTTCCGACCCTGCCGCTTACCGGATACCTGTCCGCCTT
TCTCCCTTCGGGAAGCGTGGCGCTTTCTCATAGCTCACGCTGTAGGTATCTCAGTTCGGTGTAGGTCGTT
CGCTCCAAGCTGGGCTGTGTGCACGAACCCCCCGTTCAGCCCGACCGCTGCGCCTTATCCGGTAACTATC
GTCTTGAGTCCAACCCGGTAAGACACGACTTATCGCCACTGGCAGCAGCCACTGGTAACAGGATTAGCAG
AGCGAGGTATGTAGGCGGTGCTACAGAGTTCTTGAAGTGGTGGCCTAACTACGGCTACACTAGAAGAACA
GTATTTGGTATCTGCGCTCTGCTGAAGCCAGTTACCTTCGGAAAAAGAGTTGGTAGCTCTTGATCCGGCA
AACAAACCACCGCTGGTAGCGGTGGTTTTTTTGTTTGCAAGCAGCAGATTACGCGCAGAAAAAAAGGATC
TCAAGAAGATCCTTTGATCTTTTCTACGGGGTCTGACGCTCAGTGGAACGAAAACTCACGTTAAGGGATT
TTGGTCATGAGATTATCAAAAAGGATCTTCACCTAGATCCTTTTAAATTAAAAATGAAGTTTTAAATCAA
TCTAAAGTATATATGAGTAAACTTGGTCTGACAGTTACCAATGCTTAATCAGTGAGGCACCTATCTCAGC
GATCTGTCTATTTCGTTCATCCATAGTTGCCTGACTCCCCGTCGTGTAGATAACTACGATACGGGAGGGC
TTACCATCTGGCCCCAGTGCTGCAATGATACCGCGAGACCCACGCTCACCGGCTCCAGATTTATCAGCAA
TAAACCAGCCAGCCGGAAGGGCCGAGCGCAGAAGTGGTCCTGCAACTTTATCCGCCTCCATCCAGTCTAT
TAATTGTTGCCGGGAAGCTAGAGTAAGTAGTTCGCCAGTTAATAGTTTGCGCAACGTTGTTGCCATTGCT
ACAGGCATCGTGGTGTCACGCTCGTCGTTTGGTATGGCTTCATTCAGCTCCGGTTCCCAACGATCAAGGC
GAGTTACATGATCCCCCATGTTGTGCAAAAAAGCGGTTAGCTCCTTCGGTCCTCCGATCGTTGTCAGAAG
TAAGTTGGCCGCAGTGTTATCACTCATGGTTATGGCAGCACTGCATAATTCTCTTACTGTCATGCCATCC
GTAAGATGCTTTTCTGTGACTGGTGAGTACTCAACCAAGTCATTCTGAGAATAGTGTATGCGGCGACCGA
GTTGCTCTTGCCCGGCGTCAATACGGGATAATACCGCGCCACATAGCAGAACTTTAAAAGTGCTCATCAT
TGGAAAACGTTCTTCGGGGCGAAAACTCTCAAGGATCTTACCGCTGTTGAGATCCAGTTCGATGTAACCC
ACTCGTGCACCCAACTGATCTTCAGCATCTTTTACTTTCACCAGCGTTTCTGGGTGAGCAAAAACAGGAA
GGCAAAATGCCGCAAAAAAGGGAATAAGGGCGACACGGAAATGTTGAATACTCATACTCTTCCTTTTTCA
ATATTATTGAAGCATTTATCAGGGTTATTGTCTCATGAGCGGATACATATTTGAATGTATTTAGAAAAAT
AAACAAATAGGGGTTCCGCG
